Addgene plasmid #186767: pNHT7::RPL15::sNluc2_STOP
Purpose: An mRNA production vector encoding planarian codon-optimized nanoluciferase (sNluc2) containing a premature stop codon.
Depositing lab: Bo Wang. Depositing organization: Stanford University. Publication: Heterologous reporter expression in the planarian Schmidtea mediterranea through somatic mRNA transfection. Hall RN, Weill U, Drees L, Leal-Ortiz S, Li H, Khariton M, Chai C, Xue Y, Rosental B, Quake SR, Sanchez Alvarado A, Melosh NA, Fire AZ, Rink JC, Wang B. Cell Rep Methods. 2022 Sep 20;2(10):100298. doi: 10.1016/j.crmeth.2022.100298. eCollection 2022 Oct 24. PubMed 36313809.
Backbone
  Vector backbone: pNHT7
  Backbone size w/o insert (bp): 2314
  Total vector size (bp): 2951
Growth in bacteria
  Bacterial resistance: Kanamycin, 50 μg/mL
  Growth temperature: 37°C
  Growth strain: DH5alpha
  Copy number: High Copy
Gene/Insert
  Gene/Insert name: Nanoluciferase
  Species: Schmidtea mediterranea
  Insert size (bp): 637
  Mutation: Premature stop codon at residue 16
  Promoter: T7
  Cloning method: Restriction Enzyme; 5′ cloning site BsaI (destroyed during cloning); 3′ cloning site BsaI (destroyed during cloning)
  Sequencing primers: 5′ GTAAAACGACGGCCAGT; 3′ CAGGAAACAGCTATGAC
Terms and licenses: Academic/Nonprofit Terms; Industry Terms: Not Available to Industry
How to cite: pNHT7::RPL15::sNluc2_STOP was a gift from Bo Wang (Addgene plasmid # 186767 ; http://n2t.net/addgene:186767 ; RRID:Addgene_186767)
