[The description below was written by a language model from this plasmid's Addgene catalogue record and pLannotate feature annotations shown in this document.]
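Description:
pNHT7::RPL15::sNluc2_STOP is a small (about 2.95 kb) bacterial plasmid that serves as a template for producing mRNA in vitro rather than as an expression vector in its own right. It is built on the pNHT7 backbone, replicates in E. coli from a high-copy ColE1/pUC-type origin, and is selected with kanamycin through an aph(3')-Ia (KanR) gene. The annotation also picks up rrnB T1 and T2 terminators upstream of the cassette, which likely insulate it from read-through transcription, along with short lacI and lacZα fragments that appear to be cloning remnants with no functional role.

The payload sits downstream of a bacteriophage T7 promoter, which allows T7 RNA polymerase to transcribe the insert into RNA. The coding region is sNluc2, a nanoluciferase codon-optimized for the planarian Schmidtea mediterranea; the feature table recognises it as a match to the catalytic subunit of the Oplophorus gracilirostris luciferase, from which nanoluciferase derives. This version carries a premature stop codon at residue 16, so translation should terminate early and no functional luciferase should be made. The "RPL15" element in the name is not annotated or explained in the record; the unannotated gaps flanking the coding sequence may correspond to it, possibly as untranslated regions, but this is not stated. The insert was assembled through BsaI sites that were destroyed during cloning.

According to the record, the plasmid belongs to a toolkit for heterologous reporter expression in planarians by somatic mRNA transfection. The stop-codon variant would most plausibly be used as a negative control for the intact sNluc2 mRNA, showing that luminescence depends on translation of the full-length reporter, although the record does not say so explicitly.
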