Features (pLannotate 1.2.2; 8 found; start..end, strand, type, name):
    121..213     +  CDS            lacI (fragment): lac repressor; lacI; The lac repressor binds to the lac operator to inhibit transcription in E. coli. This inhibition can be relieved by adding lactose or isopropyl-β-D-thiogalactopyranoside (IPTG).
    268..295     -  terminator     rrnB T2 terminator: transcription terminator T2 from the E. coli rrnB gene
    427..470     +  terminator     rrnB T1 terminator: Escherichia coli rrnB; transcription terminator T1 from the E. coli rrnB gene
    517..553     -  CDS            lacZα (fragment): LacZα fragment of β-galactosidase; lacZ fragment
    554..572     +  promoter       T7 promoter: promoter for bacteriophage T7 RNA polymerase
    660..1172    +  CDS            LUCI_OPLGR (fragment): Experimental evidence at protein level: Swiss-Prot protein existence level 1. Catalytic subunit of oplophorus-luciferin 2-monooxygenase. Oxidoreductase that converts coelenterazine (the oplophorus luciferin) to coelenteramide under emission of blue light with a maximum at 454 nm. Is also active with bisdeoxycoelenterazine. From Oplophorus gracilirostris (Luminous shrimp).
   1345..2154    +  CDS            KanR: aminoglycoside phosphotransferase; aph(3')-Ia; confers resistance to kanamycin in bacteria or G418 (Geneticin®) in eukaryotes
   2301..2889    +  rep_origin     ori: high-copy-number ColE1/pMB1/pBR322/pUC origin of replication
>Addgene plasmid #186767 | pNHT7::RPL15::sNluc2_STOP | addgene full sequence | sequence record 375136 | Addgene NGS Result
CTTTCCTGCGTTATCCCCTGATTCTGTGGATAACCGTATTACCGCCTTTGAGTGAGCTGATACCGCTCGC
CGCAGCCGAACGACCGAGCGCAGCGAGTCAGTGAGCGAGGAAGCGGAAGAGCGCCCAATACGCAAACCGC
CTCTCCCCGCGCGTTGGCCGATTCATTAATGCAGCTGGCACGACAGGTTTCCCGACTGGAAAGCGGGCAG
TGAGCGCAACGCAATTAATACGCGTACCGCTAGCCAGGAAGAGTTTGTAGAAACGCAAAAAGGCCATCCG
TCAGGATGGCCTTCTGCTTAGTTTGATGCCTGGCAGTTTATGGCGGGCGTCCTGCCCGCCACCCTCCGGG
CCGTTGCTTCACAACGTTCAAATCCGCTCCCGGCGGATTTGTCCTACTCAGGAGAGCGTTCACCGACAAA
CAACAGATAAAACGAAAGGCCCAGTCTTCCGACTGAGCCTTTCGTTTTATTTGATGCCTGGCAGTTCCCT
ACTCTCGCGTTAACGCTAGCATGGATGTTTTCCCAGTCACGACGTTGTAAAACGACGGCCAGTTAATACG
ACTCACTATAGGATTTTACTAAAATCAAAATTAATTATCGGTAAACTTAAACTTTGTTTAAATAAATAAT
TTCAAAATTATAAAAAATATTTAAAAACAATGGTGTTTACTTTGGAAGATTTTGTTGGAGATTGGAGACA
AACTTAAGGTTACAATCTGGATCAGGTACTGGAACAAGGCGGTGTTAGTTCATTATTCCAAAACCTGGGT
GTGAGTGTAACTCCGATTCAGCGAATAGTGTTGTCTGGAGAAAATGGGCTGAAGATTGATATACACGTCA
TAATTCCATACGAAGGCTTAAGCGGTGATCAAATGGGACAAATTGAAAAAATTTTTAAAGTAGTTTACCC
AGTTGACGACCATCATTTTAAAGTTATCCTTCATTACGGTACACTGGTTATAGATGGTGTAACTCCAAAT
ATGATCGATTATTTCGGAAGACCTTACGAAGGCATAGCCGTTTTTGATGGAAAAAAGATTACAGTAACAG
GTACATTGTGGAACGGAAATAAGATTATTGACGAACGTTTAATTAACCCAGATGGAAGTTTGCTCTTTAG
AGTTACAATTAATGGTGTGACAGGATGGAGATTATGCGAACGGATACTCGCGTAATGACTAATATTAAAT
AAAACTAATTGGAATTGTTAAGCTTGTCATAGCTGTTTCCTGGCAGCTCTGGCCCGTGTCTCAAAATCTC
TGATGTTACATTGCACAAGATAAAAATATATCATCATGAACAATAAAACTGTCTGCTTACATAAACAGTA
ATACAAGGGGTGTTATGAGCCATATTCAACGGGAAACGTCGAGGCCGCGATTAAATTCCAACATGGATGC
TGATTTATATGGGTATAAATGGGCTCGCGATAATGTCGGGCAATCAGGTGCGACAATCTATCGCTTGTAT
GGGAAGCCCGATGCGCCAGAGTTGTTTCTGAAACATGGCAAAGGTAGCGTTGCCAATGATGTTACAGATG
AGATGGTCAGACTAAACTGGCTGACGGAATTTATGCCTCTTCCGACCATCAAGCATTTTATCCGTACTCC
TGATGATGCATGGTTACTCACCACTGCGATCCCCGGAAAAACAGCATTCCAGGTATTAGAAGAATATCCT
GATTCAGGTGAAAATATTGTTGATGCGCTGGCAGTGTTCCTGCGCCGGTTGCATTCGATTCCTGTTTGTA
ATTGTCCTTTTAACAGCGATCGCGTATTTCGCCTCGCTCAGGCGCAATCACGAATGAATAACGGTTTGGT
TGATGCGAGTGATTTTGATGACGAGCGTAATGGCTGGCCTGTTGAACAAGTCTGGAAAGAAATGCATAAA
CTTTTGCCATTCTCACCGGATTCAGTCGTCACTCATGGTGATTTCTCACTTGATAACCTTATTTTTGACG
AGGGGAAATTAATAGGTTGTATTGATGTTGGACGAGTCGGAATCGCAGACCGATACCAGGATCTTGCCAT
CCTATGGAACTGCCTCGGTGAGTTTTCTCCTTCATTACAGAAACGGCTTTTTCAAAAATATGGTATTGAT
AATCCTGATATGAATAAATTGCAGTTTCATTTGATGCTCGATGAGTTTTTCTAATCAGAATTGGTTAATT
GGTTGTAACACTGGCAGAGCATTACGCTGACTTGACGGGACGGCGCAAGCTCATGACCAAAATCCCTTAA
CGTGAGTTACGCGTCGTTCCACTGAGCGTCAGACCCCGTAGAAAAGATCAAAGGATCTTCTTGAGATCCT
TTTTTTCTGCGCGTAATCTGCTGCTTGCAAACAAAAAAACCACCGCTACCAGCGGTGGTTTGTTTGCCGG
ATCAAGAGCTACCAACTCTTTTTCCGAAGGTAACTGGCTTCAGCAGAGCGCAGATACCAAATACTGTTCT
TCTAGTGTAGCCGTAGTTAGGCCACCACTTCAAGAACTCTGTAGCACCGCCTACATACCTCGCTCTGCTA
ATCCTGTTACCAGTGGCTGCTGCCAGTGGCGATAAGTCGTGTCTTACCGGGTTGGACTCAAGACGATAGT
TACCGGATAAGGCGCAGCGGTCGGGCTGAACGGGGGGTTCGTGCACACAGCCCAGCTTGGAGCGAACGAC
CTACACCGAACTGAGATACCTACAGCGTGAGCTATGAGAAAGCGCCACGCTTCCCGAAGGGAGAAAGGCG
GACAGGTATCCGGTAAGCGGCAGGGTCGGAACAGGAGAGCGCACGAGGGAGCTTCCAGGGGGAAACGCCT
GGTATCTTTATAGTCCTGTCGGGTTTCGCCACCTCTGACTTGAGCGTCGATTTTTGTGATGCTCGTCAGG
GGGGCGGAGCCTATGGAAAAACGCCAGCAACGCGGCCTTTTTACGGTTCCTGGCCTTTTGCTGGCCTTTT
GCTCACATGTT
